Addgene plasmid #170440: pET-DEST42-dre4
Purpose: Express drosophila dre4 in E.coli expression system. Generated from pDONR-dre4 by Gateway system. Used for custom antibody purification.
Depositing lab: Joan Conaway. Depositing organization: Stowers Institute for Medical Research. Publication: A Role for FACT in RNA Polymerase II Promoter-Proximal Pausing. Tettey TT, Gao X, Shao W, Li H, Story BA, Chitsazan AD, Glaser RL, Goode ZH, Seidel CW, Conaway RC, Zeitlinger J, Blanchette M, Conaway JW. Cell Rep. 2019 Jun 25;27(13):3770-3779.e7. doi: 10.1016/j.celrep.2019.05.099. PubMed 31242411.
Backbone
  Vector backbone: pET-DEST42
  Backbone manufacturer: Invitrogen
  Backbone size w/o insert (bp): 7440
  Total vector size (bp): 9154
  Vector type: Bacterial Expression
Growth in bacteria
  Bacterial resistance: Ampicillin, 100 μg/mL
  Growth temperature: 37°C
  Growth strain: DH5alpha
  Copy number: Low Copy
Gene/Insert
  Gene/Insert name: dre4
  Species: D. melanogaster (fly)
  Insert size (bp): 3366
  Mutation: Deleted amino acids 1-20
  Entrez Gene: dre4 (a.k.a. Dmel_CG1828, CG1828, DRE4, DRE4/dSPT16, Dmel\CG1828, Dre4, SPT16, Spt16, dSPT16, dSpt16, dspt16, l(3)62Bg, l(3)dre4, spt16)
  Promoter: T7
  Tag / fusion protein: 6xHis (C terminal on backbone); V5 (C terminal on backbone)
  Cloning method: Gateway Cloning
  Sequencing primers: 5′ T7 promoter
Terms and licenses: Academic/Nonprofit Terms; Industry Terms: Not Available to Industry
Depositor comments: The expressed his-tagged protein, pET-DEST42-dre4 (deleted amino acids 1-20) was efficiently bound to CNBR beads during the affinity purification of the antibodies.
How to cite: pET-DEST42-dre4 was a gift from Joan Conaway (Addgene plasmid # 170440 ; http://n2t.net/addgene:170440 ; RRID:Addgene_170440)
