[The description below was written by a language model from this plasmid's Addgene catalogue record and pLannotate feature annotations shown in this document.]
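Description:
pET-DEST42-dre4 is a bacterial expression plasmid built on the Invitrogen pET-DEST42 Gateway destination backbone, made by recombining the Drosophila melanogaster dre4 coding sequence from a pDONR-dre4 entry clone. It replicates in E. coli from a pBR322-type ColE1 origin accompanied by the bom region and the rop gene, which together account for its low copy number, and it is selected with ampicillin through the β-lactamase (AmpR) cassette. Several short tetracycline-resistance fragments and the tet promoter in the annotation are non-functional remnants of the pBR322 lineage rather than usable markers.

The payload is dre4, the fly Spt16 orthologue and a subunit of the FACT histone chaperone complex that reorganizes nucleosomes during transcription, replication and repair. The cloned version lacks amino acids 1–20. It sits between attB1 and attB2 sites left by the Gateway reaction, downstream of a T7 promoter, a lac operator and the T7 gene 10 ribosome binding site, and is followed by a T7 terminator. A lacI gene on the backbone supplies the repressor, so expression is held off until IPTG induction in a host that provides T7 RNA polymerase. The backbone adds C-terminal V5 and 6xHis tags; the feature table annotates the V5 epitope but not the His tag explicitly, and a short hit labelled as a SET1 fragment upstream of the terminator is probably vector sequence rather than a deliberate fusion.

According to the record, the His-tagged protein was produced as an antigen reagent and coupled to CNBr beads for affinity purification of custom anti-dre4 antibodies, in work on the role of FACT in RNA polymerase II promoter-proximal pausing.
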