Features (pLannotate 1.2.2; 22 found; start..end, strand, type, name):
      1..19      +  promoter       T7 promoter: promoter for bacteriophage T7 RNA polymerase
     20..44      +  protein_bind   lac operator: The lac repressor binds to the lac operator to inhibit transcription in E. coli. This inhibition can be relieved by adding lactose or isopropyl-β-D-thiogalactopyranoside (IPTG). lac repressor encoded by lacI
     59..79      +  RBS            RBS (fragment): efficient ribosome binding site from bacteriophage T7 gene 10 (Olins and Rangwala, 1989)
     85..109     +  protein_bind   attB1: mutant version of attB; recombination site for the Gateway® BP reaction BP Clonase™
    114..3476    +  CDS            dre4: SPT16_DROME - Also known as spt16. Experimental evidence at protein level: Swiss-Prot protein existence level 1. Component of the FACT complex, a general chromatin factor that acts to reorganize nucleosomes. The FACT complex is involved in multiple processes that require DNA as a template such as mRNA elongation, DNA replication and DNA repair. During transcription elongation the FACT complex acts as a histone chaperone that both destabilizes and restores nucleosomal structure. It facilitates the passage of RNA polymerase II and transcription by promoting the dissociation of one histone H2A-H2
   3478..3502    -  protein_bind   attB2: mutant version of attB; recombination site for the Gateway® BP reaction BP Clonase™
   3522..3563    +  CDS            V5 tag: epitope tag from simian virus 5
   3604..3653    +  CDS            SET1 (fragment): solubility-enhancement tag derived from T7 phage gene 10B
   3661..3708    +  terminator     T7 terminator: transcription terminator for bacteriophage T7 RNA polymerase
   3731..3835    -  CDS            TcR (fragment): tetracycline efflux protein; tet; confers resistance to tetracycline
   3883..3911    -  promoter       tet promoter: E. coli promoter for tetracycline efflux protein gene
   4028..4132    +  promoter       AmpR promoter: bla
   4133..4993    +  CDS            AmpR: β-lactamase; bla; confers resistance to ampicillin, carbenicillin, and related antibiotics
   5164..5752    +  rep_origin     ori: high-copy-number ColE1/pMB1/pBR322/pUC origin of replication
   5938..6077    -  misc_feature   bom: basis of mobility region from pBR322
   6179..6370    -  CDS            rop: Rop protein, which maintains plasmids at low copy number; rop
   6387..6767    +  CDS            YPB1_ECOLX: Protein predicted: Swiss-Prot protein existence level 4. From Escherichia coli.
   7009..7633    -  CDS            TcR (fragment): tetracycline efflux protein; tet; confers resistance to tetracycline
   7648..7669    -  protein_bind   CAP binding site: CAP binding activates transcription in the presence of cAMP. E. coli catabolite activator protein
   7682..8764    -  CDS            lacI: lac repressor; lacI; The lac repressor binds to the lac operator to inhibit transcription in E. coli. This inhibition can be relieved by adding lactose or isopropyl-β-D-thiogalactopyranoside (IPTG).
   8765..8842    -  promoter       lacI promoter: lacI
   8850..9129    -  CDS            TcR (fragment): tetracycline efflux protein; tet; confers resistance to tetracycline
>Addgene plasmid #170440 | pET-DEST42-dre4 | addgene full sequence | sequence record 338015 | Addgene NGS Result
TAATACGACTCACTATAGGGGAATTGTGAGCGGATAACAATTCCCCTCTAGAAATAATTTTGTTTAACTT
TAAGAAGGAATATCACAAGTTTGTACAAAAAAGCAGGCTTAATGCGAGCTTTGTGCTGGACAAGGAGGCG
TTCGTGCGCCGCGTGAAACGCCTCTACATGGAATGGAGGGCTCCCAGCATCGGACACGATGACGCGCTCA
GGAATCTGGACTGCATCATGAGCATCGTGGGCGTCGAAGAGGATGTCATGTACTCCAAGTCCATGGCCCT
GCAGCTCTGGCTGCTGGGCTACGAGCTGACGGACACCATCTCAGTGTTTTGCTCGGATGCCGTGTATTTT
CTCACTAGCAAAAAGAAAATAGAATTCCTGAAGCAGACGCAGAACATCACCGAAGAAGGTTTTCCGGAAA
TCAATCTGCTTGTTAGGGATCGGACGGACAAGGACCAGGGCAACTTCGAGAAGCTCATCAAAGCCCTGCA
AAACTCGAAGAAGGGCAAGCGTTTGGGCGTCTTCGCCAAGGACGCCTATCCCGGGGAGTTCAGCGAAGCA
TGGAAGAAATCCCTGACGGCGTCCAAGTTCGAGCATGTGGACATTAGCACTATTATCGCCTACCTCATGT
GTCCCAAGGATGAGTCGGAGATCAACAACATACGCAAGGCATCGCTAGTGTCAATGGACATTTTCAACAA
GTATTTGAAAGATGAGATCATGGACATTATTGATTCGGATAGGAAAGTCAAACACAACAAGCTCTCAGAT
GGCTGCGAGGCTGCCATTGGCGAGAAGAAGTACACCAGTGGTCTGGATCCCAGACTCCTCGATATGGCCT
ACCCACCCATCATCCAATCGGGAGGAGCCTACAGCCTGAAGTTCTCCGCGGTGGCGGACAAAAATCCCTT
GCACTTCGGTGTGATTGTGTGCTCCTTGGGCGCCCGCTACAAGTCGTATTGCTCAAATATATCGCGCACC
TTTCTGGTGAATCCCACCGAGGCCATGCAGGAGAACTACACATTTCTGGTAAGTGTGCAGGAGGAGATTC
TCAAGCTGCTGGTTCCGGGCACAAAGCTGTGCGACGTCTACGAAAAGACCCTGGACTTCGTGAAGAAGGA
GAAGCCGAGTATGGTGGACAATCTGCCCAAAAGCTTTGGTTTCGCCATGGGCCTAGAGTTCCGGGAGAAC
TCCATTGTCATCGGACCCAAATGCCAGGCGCTACTCAAGAAGAATATGGTCTTTAATTTGCACGTGGGCA
TCTCGAATCTGACCAATCCCGAAGCCACCGACAAAGAGGGCAAGAACTACGCCCTCTTCATCGGAGACAC
TGTGCTAGTAGGCGAACAATCCCCAGCCAGTGTGATGACTCCGTCCAAGAAGAAGATCAAGAACGTCGGC
ATCTTTATCAAGGACGACAGCGACGAGGAAGATGTGGACGACAAGAAGACCGCTAAAGAAGATCAGGGCA
CCGAGATCCTGGGCCGCAGCAAGCGCAACGCGGTGCTGGAGTCAAAGCTGCGAAACGAGATCAACACGGA
GGAGAAGCGCAAGGAGCACCAGCGCGAGCTGGCTCAGCAGCTGAACGAGCGCGCCAAGGATCGGCTGGCC
AGGCAGGGAAACTCGAAGGAGGTCGAGAAAGTGCGCAAGAACACCGTCTCCTACAAGTCCATCAGCCAAA
TGCCGCGCGAGCCGGAAGTCAAGGAGCTCAAGCTTTACGTGGATAAGAAGTACGAGACCGTCATCATGCC
AGTGTTCGGCATCCAGGTGCCGTTCCATATATCCACCATCAAGAACATCTCGCAGTCGGTGGAGGGCGAG
TACACGTACTTGCGTATCAACTTCTTTCATCCCGGCGCCACAATGGGTCGCAACGAAGGCGGACTCTATC
CTCAGCCAGAGGCCACATTTGTCAAGGAAGTTACATACCGCAGCTCTAATGTTAAGGAACACGGGGAGGT
GGGAGCTCCATCCGCAAATCTAAACAATGCTTTCCGGCTGATCAAGGAGGTGCAGAAGCGCTTCAAGACC
CGCGAGGCTGAGGAGCGCGAAAAGGAGGATCTTGTGAAGCAAGACACACTCATTCTGTCCCAGAACAAGG
GTAATCCCAAGCTGAAGGACCTATACATTCGGCCCAACATCGTGACCAAGCGCATGACGGGCAGCCTGGA
AGCGCACAGCAATGGATTCCGCTACATCTCCGTGCGCGGCGACAAGGTGGACATCTTGTACAACAACATC
AAAAGCGCGTTTTTCCAGCCCTGCGATGGCGAGATGATCATTCTTCTGCATTTCCACCTGAAGTACGCCA
TTATGTTTGGCAAAAAGAAGCACGTGGATGTACAGTTCTACACGGAAGTGGGAGAGATCACCACGGATCT
GGGCAAGCACCAGCACATGCACGACCGCGACGACTTGGCTGCTGAGCAGGCAGAACGTGAGCTGCGGCAC
AAGCTCAAGACTGCCTTCAAGAGCTTCTGCGAGAAGGTGGAAACCATGACCAAGTCGGTAGTGGAGTTCG
ACACGCCGTTCCGTGAGTTGGGATTCCCTGGAGCACCCTTCCGCAGCACGGTGACGCTGCAACCCACCTC
GGGCTCCCTGGTCAATCTGACGGAATGGCCACCATTTGTCATCACGCTGGACGATGTGGAGTTGGTGCAC
TTCGAGCGCGTTCAGTTCCACTTGCGCAACTTCGATATGATATTTGTGTTCAAGGAGTACAATAAGAAGG
TTGCCATGGTGAACGCCATTCCTATGAACATGCTGGATCACGTGAAGGAGTGGCTCAACTCCTGCGACAT
CCGCTATTCGGAGGGTGTTCAATCCCTGAACTGGCAAAAGATCATGAAGACCATCACCGACGATCCTGAG
GGATTCTTTGAACAAGGCGGCTGGACATTCTTGGACCCGGAATCGGGCAGCGAAGGCGAAAACGAAACCG
CCGAATCCGAAGAGGACGAGGCCTACAATCCCACCGACGCCGAATCGGATGAGGAGTCGGACGAAGATTC
CGAGTACTCAGAGGCATCAGAAGACAGCGAGGAAAGCGATGAGGACCTTGGCTCTGATGAGGAATCTGGC
AAGGATTGGTCCGATCTGGAGCGCGAGGCTGCTGAGGAAGACCGCAACCACGATTATGCCGCAGATGACA
AACCACGCAACGGCAAATTCGATTCGAAGAAGCACGGCAAGAGTTCAAAGCACAGTCGCCGCGACCGCGA
GGAGGCTCGATCGTCGTCGCACAGTAAAAAGCACAAGTCGAACTCCTCCTCGTCCTCTTCGCATTTAAAG
TCCTCCAGCTCCAAACATGGCAGCTCATCTAGCCCGTCGAAGTCGTCGAAGGACAAGTACAACAGCCGGG
ACAAGCATCATTCCTCCTCATCGTCCGGAAACAAGAGCAGCAGCAAGGACAAGGATCGCAAGCGCTCGCG
GGATGACAGTCGCGACAATGGGCACAAGTCGAAGAAGTCGCGACATTACCCAGCTTTCTTGTACAAAGTG
GTGATCAATTCGAAGCTTGAAGGTAAGCCTATCCCTAACCCTCTCCTCGGTCTCGATTCTACGCGTACCG
GTCATCATCACCATCACCATTGAGTTTGATCCGGCTGCTAACAAAGCCCGAAAGGAAGCTGAGTTGGCTG
CTGCCACCGCTGAGCAATAACTAGCATAACCCCTTGGGGCCTCTAAACGGGTCTTGAGGGGTTTTTTGCT
GAAAGGAGGAACTATATCCGGATATCCCGCAAGAGGCCCGGCAGTACCGGCATAACCAAGCCTATGCCTA
CAGCATCCAGGGTGACGGTGCCGAGGATGACGATGAGCGCATTGTTAGATTTCATACACGGTGCCTGACT
GCGTTAGCAATTTAACTGTGATAAACTACCGCATTAAAGCTTATCGATGATAAGCTGTCAAACATGAGAA
TTAATTCTTGAAGACGAAAGGGCCTCGTGATACGCCTATTTTTATAGGTTAATGTCATGATAATAATGGT
TTCTTAGACGTCAGGTGGCACTTTTCGGGGAAATGTGCGCGGAACCCCTATTTGTTTATTTTTCTAAATA
CATTCAAATATGTATCCGCTCATGAGACAATAACCCTGATAAATGCTTCAATAATATTGAAAAAGGAAGA
GTATGAGTATTCAACATTTCCGTGTCGCCCTTATTCCCTTTTTTGCGGCATTTTGCCTTCCTGTTTTTGC
TCACCCAGAAACGCTGGTGAAAGTAAAAGATGCTGAAGATCAGTTGGGTGCACGAGTGGGTTACATCGAA
CTGGATCTCAACAGCGGTAAGATCCTTGAGAGTTTTCGCCCCGAAGAACGTTTTCCAATGATGAGCACTT
TTAAAGTTCTGCTATGTGGCGCGGTATTATCCCGTGTTGACGCCGGGCAAGAGCAACTCGGTCGCCGCAT
ACACTATTCTCAGAATGACTTGGTTGAGTACTCACCAGTCACAGAAAAGCATCTTACGGATGGCATGACA
GTAAGAGAATTATGCAGTGCTGCCATAACCATGAGTGATAACACTGCGGCCAACTTACTTCTGACAACGA
TCGGAGGACCGAAGGAGCTAACCGCTTTTTTGCACAACATGGGGGATCATGTAACTCGCCTTGATCGTTG
GGAACCGGAGCTGAATGAAGCCATACCAAACGACGAGCGTGACACCACGATGCCTGCAGCAATGGCAACA
ACGTTGCGCAAACTATTAACTGGCGAACTACTTACTCTAGCTTCCCGGCAACAATTAATAGACTGGATGG
AGGCGGATAAAGTTGCAGGACCACTTCTGCGCTCGGCCCTTCCGGCTGGCTGGTTTATTGCTGATAAATC
TGGAGCCGGTGAGCGTGGGTCTCGCGGTATCATTGCAGCACTGGGGCCAGATGGTAAGCCCTCCCGTATC
GTAGTTATCTACACGACGGGGAGTCAGGCAACTATGGATGAACGAAATAGACAGATCGCTGAGATAGGTG
CCTCACTGATTAAGCATTGGTAACTGTCAGACCAAGTTTACTCATATATACTTTAGATTGATTTAAAACT
TCATTTTTAATTTAAAAGGATCTAGGTGAAGATCCTTTTTGATAATCTCATGACCAAAATCCCTTAACGT
GAGTTTTCGTTCCACTGAGCGTCAGACCCCGTAGAAAAGATCAAAGGATCTTCTTGAGATCCTTTTTTTC
TGCGCGTAATCTGCTGCTTGCAAACAAAAAAACCACCGCTACCAGCGGTGGTTTGTTTGCCGGATCAAGA
GCTACCAACTCTTTTTCCGAAGGTAACTGGCTTCAGCAGAGCGCAGATACCAAATACTGTCCTTCTAGTG
TAGCCGTAGTTAGGCCACCACTTCAAGAACTCTGTAGCACCGCCTACATACCTCGCTCTGCTAATCCTGT
TACCAGTGGCTGCTGCCAGTGGCGATAAGTCGTGTCTTACCGGGTTGGACTCAAGACGATAGTTACCGGA
TAAGGCGCAGCGGTCGGGCTGAACGGGGGGTTCGTGCACACAGCCCAGCTTGGAGCGAACGACCTACACC
GAACTGAGATACCTACAGCGTGAGCTATGAGAAAGCGCCACGCTTCCCGAAGGGAGAAAGGCGGACAGGT
ATCCGGTAAGCGGCAGGGTCGGAACAGGAGAGCGCACGAGGGAGCTTCCAGGGGGAAACGCCTGGTATCT
TTATAGTCCTGTCGGGTTTCGCCACCTCTGACTTGAGCGTCGATTTTTGTGATGCTCGTCAGGGGGGCGG
AGCCTATGGAAAAACGCCAGCAACGCGGCCTTTTTACGGTTCCTGGCCTTTTGCTGGCCTTTTGCTCACA
TGTTCTTTCCTGCGTTATCCCCTGATTCTGTGGATAACCGTATTACCGCCTTTGAGTGAGCTGATACCGC
TCGCCGCAGCCGAACGACCGAGCGCAGCGAGTCAGTGAGCGAGGAAGCGGAAGAGCGCCTGATGCGGTAT
TTTCTCCTTACGCATCTGTGCGGTATTTCACACCGCAATGGTGCACTCTCAGTACAATCTGCTCTGATGC
CGCATAGTTAAGCCAGTATACACTCCGCTATCGCTACGTGACTGGGTCATGGCTGCGCCCCGACACCCGC
CAACACCCGCTGACGCGCCCTGACGGGCTTGTCTGCTCCCGGCATCCGCTTACAGACAAGCTGTGACCGT
CTCCGGGAGCTGCATGTGTCAGAGGTTTTCACCGTCATCACCGAAACGCGCGAGGCAGCTGCGGTAAAGC
TCATCAGCGTGGTCGTGAAGCGATTCACAGATGTCTGCCTGTTCATCCGCGTCCAGCTCGTTGAGTTTCT
CCAGAAGCGTTAATGTCTGGCTTCTGATAAAGCGGGCCATGTTAAGGGCGGTTTTTTCCTGTTTGGTCAC
TGATGCCTCCGTGTAAGGGGGATTTCTGTTCATGGGGGTAATGATACCGATGAAACGAGAGAGGATGCTC
ACGATACGGGTTACTGATGATGAACATGCCCGGTTACTGGAACGTTGTGAGGGTAAACAACTGGCGGTAT
GGATGCGGCGGGACCAGAGAAAAATCACTCAGGGTCAATGCCAGCGCTTCGTTAATACAGATGTAGGTGT
TCCACAGGGTAGCCAGCAGCATCCTGCGATGCAGATCCGGAACATAATGGTGCAGGGCGCTGACTTCCGC
GTTTCCAGACTTTACGAAACACGGAAACCGAAGACCATTCATGTTGTTGCTCAGGTCGCAGACGTTTTGC
AGCAGCAGTCGCTTCACGTTCGCTCGCGTATCGGTGATTCATTCTGCTAACCAGTAAGGCAACCCCGCCA
GCCTAGCCGGGTCCTCAACGACAGGAGCACGATCATGCGCACCCGTGGCCAGGACCCAACGCTGCCCGAG
ATGCGCCGCGTGCGGCTGCTGGAGATGGCGGACGCGATGGATATGTTCTGCCAAGGGTTGGTTTGCGCAT
TCACAGTTCTCCGCAAGAATTGATTGGCTCCAATTCTTGGAGTGGTGAATCCGTTAGCGAGGTGCCGCCG
GCTTCCATTCAGGTCGAGGTGGCCCGGCTCCATGCACCGCGACGCAACGCGGGGAGGCAGACAAGGTATA
GGGCGGCGCCTACAATCCATGCCAACCCGTTCCATGTGCTCGCCGAGGCGGCATAAATCGCCGTGACGAT
CAGCGGTCCAATGATCGAAGTTAGGCTGGTAAGAGCCGCGAGCGATCCTTGAAGCTGTCCCTGATGGTCG
TCATCTACCTGCCTGGACAGCATGGCCTGCAACGCGGGCATCCCGATGCCGCCGGAAGCGAGAAGAATCA
TAATGGGGAAGGCCATCCAGCCTCGCGTCGCGAACGCCAGCAAGACGTAGCCCAGCGCGTCGGCCGCCAT
GCCGGCGATAATGGCCTGCTTCTCGCCGAAACGTTTGGTGGCGGGACCAGTGACGAAGGCTTGAGCGAGG
GCGTGCAAGATTCCGAATACCGCAAGCGACAGGCCGATCATCGTCGCGCTCCAGCGAAAGCGGTCCTCGC
CGAAAATGACCCAGAGCGCTGCCGGCACCTGTCCTACGAGTTGCATGATAAAGAAGACAGTCATAAGTGC
GGCGACGATAGTCATGCCCCGCGCCCACCGGAAGGAGCTGACTGGGTTGAAGGCTCTCAAGGGCATCGGT
CGAGATCCCGGTGCCTAATGAGTGAGCTAACTTACATTAATTGCGTTGCGCTCACTGCCCGCTTTCCAGT
CGGGAAACCTGTCGTGCCAGCTGCATTAATGAATCGGCCAACGCGCGGGGAGAGGCGGTTTGCGTATTGG
GCGCCAGGGTGGTTTTTCTTTTCACCAGTGAGACGGGCAACAGCTGATTGCCCTTCACCGCCTGGCCCTG
AGAGAGTTGCAGCAAGCGGTCCACGCTGGTTTGCCCCAGCAGGCGAAAATCCTGTTTGATGGTGGTTAAC
GGCGGGATATAACATGAGCTGTCTTCGGTATCGTCGTATCCCACTACCGAGATATCCGCACCAACGCGCA
GCCCGGACTCGGTAATGGCGCGCATTGCGCCCAGCGCCATCTGATCGTTGGCAACCAGCATCGCAGTGGG
AACGATGCCCTCATTCAGCATTTGCATGGTTTGTTGAAAACCGGACATGGCACTCCAGTCGCCTTCCCGT
TCCGCTATCGGCTGAATTTGATTGCGAGTGAGATATTTATGCCAGCCAGCCAGACGCAGACGCGCCGAGA
CAGAACTTAATGGGCCCGCTAACAGCGCGATTTGCTGGTGACCCAATGCGACCAGATGCTCCACGCCCAG
TCGCGTACCGTCTTCATGGGAGAAAATAATACTGTTGATGGGTGTCTGGTCAGAGACATCAAGAAATAAC
GCCGGAACATTAGTGCAGGCAGCTTCCACAGCAATGGCATCCTGGTCATCCAGCGGATAGTTAATGATCA
GCCCACTGACGCGTTGCGCGAGAAGATTGTGCACCGCCGCTTTACAGGCTTCGACGCCGCTTCGTTCTAC
CATCGACACCACCACGCTGGCACCCAGTTGATCGGCGCGAGATTTAATCGCCGCGACAATTTGCGACGGC
GCGTGCAGGGCCAGACTGGAGGTGGCAACGCCAATCAGCAACGACTGTTTGCCCGCCAGTTGTTGTGCCA
CGCGGTTGGGAATGTAATTCAGCTCCGCCATCGCCGCTTCCACTTTTTCCCGCGTTTTCGCAGAAACGTG
GCTGGCCTGGTTCACCACGCGGGAAACGGTCTGATAAGAGACACCGGCATACTCTGCGACATCGTATAAC
GTTACTGGTTTCACATTCACCACCCTGAATTGACTCTCTTCCGGGCGCTATCATGCCATACCGCGAAAGG
TTTTGCGCCATTCGATGGTGTCCGGGATCTCGACGCTCTCCCTTATGCGACTCCTGCATTAGGAAGCAGC
CCAGTAGTAGGTTGAGGCCGTTGAGCACCGCCGCCGCAAGGAATGGTGCATGCAAGGAGATGGCGCCCAA
CAGTCCCCCGGCCACGGGGCCTGCCACCATACCCACGCCGAAACAAGCGCTCATGAGCCCGAAGTGGCGA
GCCCGATCTTCCCCATCGGTGATGTCGGCGATATAGGCGCCAGCAACCGCACCTGTGGCGCCGGTGATGC
CGGCCACGATGCGTCCGGCGTAGAGGATCGAGATCTCGATCCCGCGAAAT
